Addgene plasmid #83879: pGP5G-ccdB
Purpose: (Empty Backbone) Destination vector for integration at yeast Leu locus, expression from the GPD promoter
Depositing lab: Jennifer Nemhauser. Depositing organization: University of Washington.
Backbone
  Vector backbone: unknown
  Vector type: Gateway Destination vector
Growth in bacteria
  Bacterial resistance: Chloramphenicol and Ampicillin, 25 & 100 μg/mL
  Growth temperature: 37°C
  Growth strain: DB3.1
  Copy number: Unknown
Gene/Insert
  Gene/Insert name: None
Terms and licenses: Academic/Nonprofit Terms; Industry Terms: Not Available to Industry
How to cite: pGP5G-ccdB was a gift from Jennifer Nemhauser (Addgene plasmid # 83879 ; http://n2t.net/addgene:83879 ; RRID:Addgene_83879)
