[The description below was written by a language model from this plasmid's Addgene catalogue record and pLannotate feature annotations shown in this document.]
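Description:
pGP5G-ccdB is an empty Gateway destination vector for Saccharomyces cerevisiae, designed to integrate at the yeast LEU2 locus and to express an introduced coding sequence from the strong constitutive GPD (TDH3/GAP) promoter. The record lists the parental backbone as unknown. The 7,464 nt sequence contains a high-copy ColE1/pUC-type origin and an ampicillin resistance gene for maintenance in E. coli, along with pBluescript-derived remnants: lac promoter and operator, a T3 promoter and multiple cloning site fragments. No yeast replication origin (2μ or CEN/ARS) is annotated, which fits its stated use as an integrating plasmid. The LEU2 promoter and coding sequence, flanked by a fragment of the neighbouring NFS1 gene, supply both the leucine auxotrophic marker and the homology for targeting to the Leu locus.

The expression cassette runs on the reverse strand in the order GPD promoter, attR1, chloramphenicol resistance gene, ccdA fragment and ccdB, attR2, then the CYC1 terminator. In an LR Clonase reaction with an entry clone, the attR1–attR2 interval is exchanged for the gene of interest, placing that gene between the GPD promoter and the CYC1 terminator. The ccdB toxin counter-selects against unrecombined vector in standard E. coli strains. For this reason the empty plasmid is propagated in the ccdB-tolerant strain DB3.1 under combined chloramphenicol and ampicillin selection. No insert, epitope tag or reporter is recorded. The vector serves as a starting point for building single-locus, constitutively expressed transgenes in leu2 yeast strains.
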