Features (pLannotate 1.2.2; 26 found; start..end, strand, type, name):
     96..200     +  promoter       AmpR promoter: bla
    201..1061    +  CDS            AmpR: β-lactamase; bla; confers resistance to ampicillin, carbenicillin, and related antibiotics
   1232..1820    +  rep_origin     ori: high-copy-number ColE1/pMB1/pBR322/pUC origin of replication
   2003..2095    +  CDS            lacI (fragment): lac repressor; lacI; The lac repressor binds to the lac operator to inhibit transcription in E. coli. This inhibition can be relieved by adding lactose or isopropyl-β-D-thiogalactopyranoside (IPTG).
   2108..2129    +  protein_bind   CAP binding site: CAP binding activates transcription in the presence of cAMP. E. coli catabolite activator protein
   2144..2174    +  promoter       lac promoter: promoter for the E. coli lac operon
   2182..2198    +  protein_bind   lac operator: The lac repressor binds to the lac operator to inhibit transcription in E. coli. This inhibition can be relieved by adding lactose or isopropyl-β-D-thiogalactopyranoside (IPTG). lac repressor encoded by lacI
   2301..2319    +  promoter       T3 promoter: promoter for bacteriophage T3 RNA polymerase
   2331..2350    -  misc_feature   MCS (fragment): pBluescript multiple cloning site
   2356..2603    -  terminator     CYC1 terminator: S. cerevisiae CYC1; transcription terminator for CYC1
   2604..2651    -  misc_feature   MCS (fragment): pBluescript multiple cloning site
   2655..2779    +  protein_bind   attR2: mutant version of attR; recombination site for the Gateway® LR reaction LR Clonase™
   2823..3125    -  CDS            ccdB: CCDB_ECOLI - Also known as G, letB, letD. Experimental evidence at protein level: Swiss-Prot protein existence level 1. Toxic component of a type II toxin-antitoxin (TA) system, functioning in plasmid maintainence. Responsible for the post- segregational killing (PSK) of plasmid-free cells, also referred to as a plasmid addiction system. Half-life of over 2 hours. Cell killing by CcdB is accompanied by filamentation, defects in chromosome and plasmid segregation, defects in cell division, formation of anucleate cells, decreased DNA synthesis and plasmid loss. Interferes with the activity of DN
   3130..3288    -  CDS            ccdA (fragment): CCDA_ECO57 - Also known as H, letA. Experimental evidence at protein level: Swiss-Prot protein existence level 1. Antitoxin component of a type II toxin-antitoxin (TA) system which inhibits the post-segregational killing (PSK) of plasmid-free cells, also referred to as a plasmid addiction system. Binds to and blocks the activity of CcdB; will also remove bound CcdB protein from the CcdB-GyrA complex by forming a CcdA-CcdB complex, a process termed rejuvenation. Functions as a transcriptional corepressor for the ccdAB operon, repression also requires CcdB (By similarity). From Escherichia coli
   3470..4129    -  CDS            CmR: chloramphenicol acetyltransferase; cat; confers resistance to chloramphenicol
   4130..4159    -  promoter       cat promoter (fragment): promoter of the E. coli cat gene encoding chloramphenicol acetyltransferase
   4183..4213    -  promoter       lac UV5 promoter: E. coli lac promoter with an "up" mutation
   4238..4362    -  protein_bind   attR1: mutant version of attR; recombination site for the Gateway® LR reaction LR Clonase™
   4366..4386    -  misc_feature   MCS (fragment): pBluescript multiple cloning site
   4392..5035    -  promoter       GAP promoter: S. cerevisiae TDH3; promoter for glyceraldehyde-3-phosphate dehydrogenase
   5077..5154    +  CDS            YO192_YEAST (fragment): Experimental evidence at protein level: Swiss-Prot protein existence level 1. From Saccharomyces cerevisiae (strain ATCC 204508 / S288c) (Baker's yeast).
   5294..5699    +  promoter       LEU2 promoter: S. cerevisiae LEU2
   5700..6794    +  CDS            LEU2: 3-isopropylmalate dehydrogenase, required for leucine biosynthesis; S. cerevisiae LEU2; yeast auxotrophic marker
   7156..7257    -  CDS            NFS1 (fragment): NFS1_YEAST - Also known as SPL1 From Saccharomyces cerevisiae (strain ATCC 204508 / S288c) (Baker's yeast).
   7279..7328    -  misc_feature   bom (fragment): basis of mobility region from pBR322
   7430..1       -  CDS            rop (fragment) (across the origin): Rop protein, which maintains plasmids at low copy number; rop
>Addgene plasmid #83879 | pGP5G-ccdB | depositor full sequence | sequence record 160275 | Full Sequence
GACGAAAGGGCCTCGTGATACGCCTATTTTTATAGGTTAATGTCATGATAATAATGGTTTCTTAGACGTC
AGGTGGCACTTTTCGGGGAAATGTGCGCGGAACCCCTATTTGTTTATTTTTCTAAATACATTCAAATATG
TATCCGCTCATGAGACAATAACCCTGATAAATGCTTCAATAATATTGAAAAAGGAAGAGTATGAGTATTC
AACATTTCCGTGTCGCCCTTATTCCCTTTTTTGCGGCATTTTGCCTTCCTGTTTTTGCTCACCCAGAAAC
GCTGGTGAAAGTAAAAGATGCTGAAGATCAGTTGGGTGCACGAGTGGGTTACATCGAACTGGATCTCAAC
AGCGGTAAGATCCTTGAGAGTTTTCGCCCCGAAGAACGTTTTCCAATGATGAGCACTTTTAAAGTTCTGC
TATGTGGCGCGGTATTATCCCGTATTGACGCCGGGCAAGAGCAACTCGGTCGCCGCATACACTATTCTCA
GAATGACTTGGTTGAGTACTCACCAGTCACAGAAAAGCATCTTACGGATGGCATGACAGTAAGAGAATTA
TGCAGTGCTGCCATAACCATGAGTGATAACACTGCGGCCAACTTACTTCTGACAACGATCGGAGGACCGA
AGGAGCTAACCGCTTTTTTTCACAACATGGGGGATCATGTAACTCGCCTTGATCGTTGGGAACCGGAGCT
GAATGAAGCCATACCAAACGACGAGCGTGACACCACGATGCCTGTAGCAATGGCAACAACGTTGCGCAAA
CTATTAACTGGCGAACTACTTACTCTAGCTTCCCGGCAACAATTAATAGACTGGATGGAGGCGGATAAAG
TTGCAGGACCACTTCTGCGCTCGGCCCTTCCGGCTGGCTGGTTTATTGCTGATAAATCTGGAGCCGGTGA
GCGTGGGTCTCGCGGTATCATTGCAGCACTGGGGCCAGATGGTAAGCCCTCCCGTATCGTAGTTATCTAC
ACGACGGGCAGTCAGGCAACTATGGATGAACGAAATAGACAGATCGCTGAGATAGGTGCCTCACTGATTA
AGCATTGGTAACTGTCAGACCAAGTTTACTCATATATACTTTAGATTGATTTAAAACTTCATTTTTAATT
TAAAAGGATCTAGGTGAAGATCCTTTTTGATAATCTCATGACCAAAATCCCTTAACGTGAGTTTTCGTTC
CACTGAGCGTCAGACCCCGTAGAAAAGATCAAAGGATCTTCTTGAGATCCTTTTTTTCTGCGCGTAATCT
GCTGCTTGCAAACAAAAAAACCACCGCTACCAGCGGTGGTTTGTTTGCCGGATCAAGAGCTACCAACTCT
TTTTCCGAAGGTAACTGGCTTCAGCAGAGCGCAGATACCAAATACTGTCCTTCTAGTGTAGCCGTAGTTA
GGCCACCACTTCAAGAACTCTGTAGCACCGCCTACATACCTCGCTCTGCTAATCCTGTTACCAGTGGCTG
CTGCCAGTGGCGATAAGTCGTGTCTTACCGGGTTGGACTCAAGACGATAGTTACCGGATAAGGCGCAGCG
GTCGGGCTGAACGGGGGGTTCGTGCACACAGCCCAGCTTGGAGCGAACGACCTACACCGAACTGAGATAC
CTACAGCGTGAGCATTGAGAAAGCGCCACGCTTCCCGAAGGGAGAAAGGCGGACAGGTATCCGGTAAGCG
GCAGGGTCGGAACAGGAGAGCGCACGAGGGAGCTTCCAGGGGGGAACGCCTGGTATCTTTATAGTCCTGT
CGGGTTTCGCCACCTCTGACTTGAGCGTCGATTTTTGTGATGCTCGTCAGGGGGGCGGAGCCTATGGAAA
AACGCCAGCAACGCGGCCTTTTTACGGTTCCTGGCCTTTTGCTGGCCTTTTGCTCACATGTTCTTTCCTG
CGTTATCCCCTGATTCTGTGGATAACCGTATTACCGCCTTTGAGTGAGCTGATACCGCTCGCCGCAGCCG
AACGACCGAGCGCAGCGAGTCAGTGAGCGAGGAAGCGGAAGAGCGCCCAATACGCAAACCGCCTCTCCCC
GCGCGTTGGCCGATTCATTAATGCAGCTGGCACGACAGGTTTCCCGACTGGAAAGCGGGCAGTGAGCGCA
ACGCAATTAATGTGAGTTACCTCACTCATTAGGCACCCCAGGCTTTACACTTTATGCTTCCGGCTCGTAT
GTTGTGTGGAATTGTGAGCGGATAACAATTTCACACAGGAAACAGCTATGACCATGATTACGCCAAGCTC
GGGTTTAAACACATCGAGACCAAGAAGAACATTGCTGATGTGATGACAAAACCTCTTCCGAATTAACCCT
CACTAAAGGGAACAAAAGCTGGTACCGGGCCCCCCCTCGACGGCCGCAAATTAAAGCCTTCGAGCGTCCC
AAAACCTTCTCAAGCAAGGTTTTCAGTATAATGTTACATGCGTACACGCGTCTGTACAGAAAAAAAAGAA
AAATTTGAAATATAAATAACGTTCTTAATACTAACATAACTATAAAAAAATAAATAGGGACCTAGACTTC
AGGTTGTCTAACTCCTTCCTTTTCGGTTAGAGCGGATGTGGGGGGAGGGCGTGAATGTAAGCGTGACATA
ACTAATTACATGACTCGAGGTCGACGGTATCGATAAGCTTGATATCGAATTCCTGCAGCCCATCACCACT
TTGTACAAGAAAGCTGAACGAGAAACGTAAAATGATATAAATATCAATATATTAAATTAGATTTTGCATA
AAAAACAGACTACATAATACTGTAAAACACAACATATCCAGTCACTATGGTCGACCTGCAGACTGGCTGT
GTATAAGGGAGCCTGACATTTATATTCCCCAGAACATCAGGTTAATGGCGTTTTTGATGTCATTTTCGCG
GTGGCTGAGATCAGCCACTTCTTCCCCGATAACGGAGACCGGCACACTGGCCATATCGGTGGTCATCATG
CGCCAGCTTTCATCCCCGATATGCACCACCGGGTAAAGTTCACGGGAGACTTTATCTGACAGCAGACGTG
CACTGGCCAGGGGGATCACCATCCGTCGCCCGGGCGTGTCAATAATATCACTCTGTACATCCACAAACAG
ACGATAACGGCTCTCTCTTTTATAGGTGTAAACCTTAAACTGCATTTCACCAGCCCCTGTTCTCGTCAGC
AAAAGAGCCGTTCATTTCAATAAACCGGGCGACCTCAGCCATCCCTTCCTGATTTTCCGCTTTCCAGCGT
TCGGCACGCAGACGACGGGCTTCATTCTGCATGGTTGTGCTTACCAGACCGGAGATATTGACATCATATA
TGCCTTGAGCAACTGATAGCTGTCGCTGTCAACTGTCACTGTAATACGCTGCTTCATAGCATACCTCTTT
TTGACATACTTCGGGTATACATATCAGTATATATTCTTATACCGCAAAAATCAGCGCGCAAATACGCATA
CTGTTATCTGGCTTTTAGTAAGCCGGATCCACGCGGCGTTTACGCCCCGCCCTGCCACTCATCGCAGTAC
TGTTGTAATTCATTAAGCATTCTGCCGACATGGAAGCCATCACAGACGGCATGATGAACCTGAATCGCCA
GCGGCATCAGCACCTTGTCGCCTTGCGTATAATATTTGCCCATGGTGAAAACGGGGGCGAAGAAGTTGTC
CATATTGGCCACGTTTAAATCAAAACTGGTGAAACTCACCCAGGGATTGGCTGAGACGAAAAACATATTC
TCAATAAACCCTTTAGGGAAATAGGCCAGGTTTTCACCGTAACACGCCACATCTTGCGAATATATGTGTA
GAAACTGCCGGAAATCGTCGTGGTATTCACTCCAGAGCGATGAAAACGTTTCAGTTTGCTCATGGAAAAC
GGTGTAACAAGGGTGAACACTATCCCATATCACCAGCTCACCGTCTTTCATTGCCATACGGAATTCCGGA
TGAGCATTCATCAGGCGGGCAAGAATGTGAATAAAGGCCGGATAAAACTTGTGCTTATTTTTCTTTACGG
TCTTTAAAAAGGCCGTAATATCCAGCTGAACGGTCTGGTTATAGGTACATTGAGCAACTGACTGAAATGC
CTCAAAATGTTCTTTACGATGCCATTGGGATATATCAACGGTGGTATATCCAGTGATTTTTTTCTCCATT
TTAGCTTCCTTAGCTCCTGAAAATCTCGACGGATCCTAACTCAAAATCCACACATTATACGAGCCGGAAG
CATAAAGTGTAAAGCCTGGGGTGCCTAATGCGGCCGCCATAGTGACTGGATATGTTGTGTTTTACAGTAT
TATGTAGTCTGTTTTTTATGCAAAATCTAATTTAATATATTGATATTTATATCATTTTACGTTTCTCGTT
CAGCTTTTTTGTACAAACTTGTGATGGGGGATCCACTAGTTCTAGAATCCGTCGAAACTAAGTTCTGGTG
TTTTAAAACTAAAAAAAAGACTAACTATAAAAGTAGAATTTAAGAAGTTTAAGAAATAGATTTACAGAAT
TACAATCAATACCTACCGTCTTTATATACTTATTAGTCAAGTAGGGGAATAATTTCAGGGAACTGGTTTC
AACCTTTTTTTTCAGCTTTTTCCAAATCAGAGAGAGCAGAAGGTAATAGAAGGTGTAAGAAAATGAGATA
GATACATGCGTGGGTCAATTGCCTTGTGTCATCATTTACTCCAGGCAGGTTGCATCACTCCATTGAGGTT
GTGCCCGTTTTTTGCCTGTTTGTGCCCCTGTTCTCTGTAGTTGCGCTAAGAGAATGGACCTATGAACTGA
TGGTTGGTGAAGAAAACAATATTTTGGTGCTGGGATTCTTTTTTTTTCTGGATGCCAGCTTAAAAAGCGG
GCTCCATTATATTTAGTGGATGCCAGGAATAAACTGTTCACCCAGACACCTACGATGTTATATATTCTGT
GTAACCCGCCCCCTATTTTGGGCATGTACGGGTTACAGCAGAATTAAAAGGCTAATTTTTTGACTAAATA
AAGTTAGGAAAATCACTACTATTAATTATTTACGTATTCTTTGAAATGGCGAGTATTGATAATGATAAAC
TGCATATCGACCCTCGAGGAGAACTTCTAGTATATCCACATACCTAATATTATTGCCTTATTAAAAATGG
AATCCCAACAATTACATCAAAATCCACATTCTCTTCAAAATCAATTGTCCTGTACTTCCTTGTTCATGTG
TGTTCAAAAACGTTATATTTATAGGATAATTATACTCTATTTCTCAACAAGTAATTGGTTGTTTGGCCGA
GCGGTCTAAGGCGCCTGATTCAAGAAATATCTTGACCGCAGTTAACTGTGGGAATACTCAGGTATCGTAA
GATGCAAGAGTTCGAATCTCTTAGCAACCATTATTTTTTTCCTCAACATAACGAGAACACACAGGGGCGC
TATCGCACAGAATCAAATTCGATGACTGGAAATTTTTTGTTAATTTCAGAGGTCGCCTGACGCATATACC
TTTTTCAACTGAAAAATTGGGAGAAAAAGGAAAGGTGAGAGCGCCGGAACCGGCTTTTCATATAGAATAG
AGAAGCGTTCATGACTAAATGCTTGCATCACAATACTTGAAGTTGACAATATTATTTAAGGACCTATTGT
TTTTTCCAATAGGTGGTTAGCAATCGTCTTACTTTCTAACTTTTCTTACCTTTTACATTTCAGCAATATA
TATATATATTTCAAGGATATACCATTCTAATGTCTGCCCCTAAGAAGATCGTCGTTTTGCCAGGTGACCA
CGTTGGTCAAGAAATCACAGCCGAAGCCATTAAGGTTCTTAAAGCTATTTCTGATGTTCGTTCCAATGTC
AAGTTCGATTTCGAAAATCATTTAATTGGTGGTGCTGCTATCGATGCTACAGGTGTTCCACTTCCAGATG
AGGCGCTGGAAGCCTCCAAGAAGGCTGATGCCGTTTTGTTAGGTGCTGTGGGTGGTCCTAAATGGGGTAC
CGGTAGTGTTAGACCTGAACAAGGTTTACTAAAAATCCGTAAAGAACTTCAATTGTACGCCAACTTAAGA
CCATGTAACTTTGCATCCGACTCTCTTTTAGACTTATCTCCAATCAAGCCACAATTTGCTAAAGGTACTG
ACTTCGTTGTTGTCAGAGAATTAGTGGGAGGTATTTACTTTGGTAAGAGAAAGGAAGACGATGGTGATGG
TGTCGCTTGGGATAGTGAACAATACACCGTTCCAGAAGTGCAAAGAATCACAAGAATGGCCGCTTTCATG
GCCCTACAACATGAGCCACCATTGCCTATTTGGTCCTTGGATAAAGCTAATGTTTTGGCCTCTTCAAGAT
TATGGAGAAAAACTGTGGAGGAAACCATCAAGAACGAATTCCCTACATTGAAGGTTCAACATCAATTGAT
TGATTCTGCCGCCATGATCCTAGTTAAGAACCCAACCCACCTAAATGGTATTATAATCACCAGCAACATG
TTTGGTGATATCATCTCCGATGAAGCCTCCGTTATCCCAGGTTCCTTGGGTTTGTTGCCATCTGCGTCCT
TGGCCTCTTTGCCAGACAAGAACACCGCATTTGGTTTGTACGAACCATGCCACGGTTCTGCTCCAGATTT
GCCAAAGAATAAGGTTGACCCTATCGCCACTATCTTGTCTGCTGCAATGATGTTGAAATTGTCATTGAAC
TTGCCTGAAGAAGGTAAGGCCATTGAAGATGCAGTTAAAAAGGTTTTGGATGCAGGTATCAGAACTGGTG
ATTTAGGTGGTTCCAACAGTACCACCGAAGTCGGTGATGCTGTCGCCGAAGAAGTTAAGAAAATCCTTGC
TTAAAAAGATTCTCTTTTTTTATGATATTTGTACATAAACTTTATAAATGAAATTCATAATAGAAACGAC
ACGAAATTACAAAATGGAATATGTTCATAGGGTAGACGAAACTATATACGCAATCTACATACATTTATCA
AGAAGGAGAAAAAGGAGGATGTAAAGGAATACAGGTAAGCAAATTGATACTAATGGCTCAACGTGATAAG
GAAAAAGAATTGCACTTTAACATTAATATTGACAAGGAGGAGGGCACCACACAAAAAGTTAGGTGTAACA
GAAAATCATGAAACTATGATTCCTAATTTATATATTGGAGGATTTTCTCTAAAAAAAAAAAAATACAACA
AATAAAAAACACTCAATGACCTGACCATTTGATGGAGTTTAAGTCAATACCTTCTTGAACCATTTCCCAT
AATGGTGAAAGTTCCCTCAAGAATTTTACTCTGTCAGAAACGGCCTTACGACGTAGTCGAGTTTAAACTA
TGGTGCACTCTCAGTACAATCTGCTCTGATGCCGCATAGTTAAGCCAGCCCCGACACCCGCCAACACCCG
CTGACGCGCCCTGACGGGCTTGTCTGCTCCCGGCATCCGCTTACAGACAAGCTGTGACCGTCTCCGGGAG
CTGCATGTGTCAGAGGTTTTCACCGTCATCACCGAAACGCGCGA
