>Addgene plasmid #83879 | pGP5G-ccdB | addgene partial sequence | sequence record 161174 | pRS-marker 5'-cggcatcagagcagattgta-3'
ACTCGACTACGTCGTAAGGCCGTTTCTGACAGAGTAAAATTCTTGAGGGAACTTTCACCATTATGGGAAA
TGGTTCAAGAAGGTATTGACTTAAACTCCATCAAATGGTCAGGTCATTGAGTGTTTTTTATTTGTTGTAT
TTTTTTTTTTTTAGAGAAAATCCTCCAATATATAAATTAGGAATCATAGTTTCATGATTTTCTGTTACAC
CTAACTTTTTGTGTGGTGCCCTCCTCCTTGTCAATATTAATGTTAAAGTGCAATTCTTTTTCCTTATCAC
GTTGAGCCATTAGTATCAATTTGCTTACCTGTATTCCTTTACATCCTCCTTTTTCTCCTTCTTGATAAAT
GTATGTAGATTGCGTATATAGTTTCGTCTACCCTATGAACATATTCCATTTTGTAATTTCGTGTCGTTTC
TATTATGAATTTCATTTATAAAGTTTATGTACAAATATCATAAAAAAAGAGAATCTTTTTAAGCAAGGAT
TTTCTTAACTTCTTCGGCGACAGCATCACCGACTTCGGTGGTACTGTTGGAACCACCTAAATCACCAGTT
CTGATACCTGCATCCAAAACCTTTTTAACTGCATCTTCAATGGCCTTACCTTCTTCAGGCAAGTTCAATG
ACAATTTCAACATCATTGCAGCAGACAAGATAGTGGCGATAGGGTTGACCTTATTCTTTGGCAAATCTGG
AGCAGAACCGTGGCATGGTTCGTACAAACCAAATGCGGTGTTCTTGTCTGGCAAAGAGGCCAAGGACGCA
GATGGCAACAAACCCAAGGAACCTGGGATAACGGAGGCTTCATCGGAGATGATATCACCAAACATGTTGC
TGGTGATTATAATACCATTTAGGTGGGTTGGGTTCTTAACTAGGATCATGGCGGCAGAATCAATCAATTG
ATGTTGAACCTTCAA
