>Addgene plasmid #83879 | pGP5G-ccdB | addgene partial sequence | sequence record 161175 | GPDpro-F 5'-CGGTAGGTATTGATTGTAATTCTG-3'
TTCTACTTTTATAGTTAGTCTTTTTTTTAGTTTTAAAACACCAGAACTTAGTTTCGACGGATTCTAGAAC
TAGTGGATCCCCCATCACAAGTTTGTACAAAAAAGCTGAACGAGAAACGTAAAATGATATAAATATCAAT
ATATTAAATTAGATTTTGCATAAAAAACAGACTACATAATACTGTAAAACACAACATATCCAGTCACTAT
GGCGGCCGCATTAGGCACCCCAGGCTTTACACTTTATGCTTCCGGCTCGTATAATGTGTGGATTTTGAGT
TAGGATCCGTCGAGATTTTCAGGAGCTAAGGAAGCTAAAATGGAGAAAAAAATCACTGGATATACCACCG
TTGATATATCCCAATGGCATCGTAAAGAACATTTTGAGGCATTTCAGTCAGTTGCTCAATGTACCTATAA
CCAGACCGTTCAGCTGGATATTACGGCCTTTTTAAAGACCGTAAAGAAAAATAAGCACAAGTTTTATCCG
GCCTTTATTCACATTCTTGCCCGCCTGATGAATGCTCATCCGGAATTCCGTATGGCAATGAAAGACGGTG
AGCTGGTGATATGGGATAGTGTTCACCCTTGTTACACCGTTTTCCATGAGCAAACTGAAACGTTTTCATC
GCTCTGGAGTGAATACCACGACGATTTCCGGCAGTTTCTACACATATATTCGCAAGATGTGGCGTGTTAC
GGTGAAAACCTGGCCTATTTCCCTAAAGGGTTTATTGAGAATATGTTTTTCGTCTCAGCCAATCCCTGGG
TGAGTTTCACCAGTTTTGATTTAAACGTGGCCAATATGGACAACTTCTTCGCCCC
